Addgene plasmid #198585: pENTR223-BPLF1_1501-2500
Purpose: Gateway Entry Clone
Depositing lab: Eric Johannsen. Depositing organization: Brigham and Women's Hospital. Publication: Epstein-Barr virus and virus human protein interaction maps. Calderwood MA, Venkatesan K, Xing L, Chase MR, Vazquez A, Holthaus AM, Ewence AE, Li N, Hirozane-Kishikawa T, Hill DE, Vidal M, Kieff E, Johannsen E. Proc Natl Acad Sci U S A. 2007 May 1;104(18):7606-11. doi: 10.1073/pnas.0702332104. Epub 2007 Apr 19. PubMed 17446270.
Backbone
  Vector backbone: pENTR223.1
  Backbone manufacturer: Invitrogen
  Backbone size w/o insert (bp): 2875
  Vector type: Gateway Entry Vector
Growth in bacteria
  Bacterial resistance: Spectinomycin, 50 μg/mL
  Growth temperature: 37°C
  Growth strain: DH5alpha
  Copy number: High Copy
Gene/Insert
  Gene/Insert name: BPLF1_1501-2500
  Species: Epstein-Barr virus
  Mutation: None (wildtype)
  Cloning method: Gateway Cloning
Terms and licenses: Academic/Nonprofit Terms; Industry Terms: Not Available to Industry
How to cite: pENTR223-BPLF1_1501-2500 was a gift from Eric Johannsen (Addgene plasmid # 198585 ; http://n2t.net/addgene:198585 ; RRID:Addgene_198585)
