[The description below was written by a language model from this plasmid's Addgene catalogue record and pLannotate feature annotations shown in this document.]
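Description:
pENTR223-BPLF1_1501-2500 is a Gateway entry clone built on the Invitrogen pENTR223.1 backbone (2,875 bp without insert; the sequenced plasmid is 5,790 nt). It is maintained in E. coli through a high-copy ColE1/pUC-type origin and selected with spectinomycin. Resistance comes from an intact aadA (SmR) aminoglycoside adenylyltransferase gene, which lies downstream of a fragment of the class 1 integron Pc promoter and a short remnant of a gentamicin acetyltransferase gene. Small lacI and lacZα fragments are also annotated as backbone leftovers, and rrnB T1 and T2 terminators sit upstream of the cloning site, where they help insulate the insert from read-through transcription.

The insert is a wild-type segment of the Epstein-Barr virus BPLF1 gene, annotated as a roughly 3 kb fragment matching the large tegument protein of strain B95-8. The name suggests a subfragment spanning positions 1501–2500, and the insert length fits about 1,000 codons, though the record does not say explicitly whether this numbering refers to amino acids. BPLF1 is a large multifunctional tegument protein involved in capsid transport and uncoating, with deneddylase activity against cullin-RING ligases. The fragment is flanked by two attL recombination sites in opposite orientation. The automated annotation labels both as attL3, which may simply be an imprecise call on the attL variants. A T7 promoter lies just beyond the downstream site, pointing back toward the insert. No eukaryotic promoter, tag or reporter is annotated, as expected for an entry clone. The plasmid serves as a donor for LR Clonase transfer of the BPLF1 fragment into destination vectors. The associated work on EBV–EBV and EBV–human protein interaction maps suggests that interaction screening was the original application.
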