Features (pLannotate 1.2.2; 12 found; start..end, strand, type, name):
    121..213     +  CDS            lacI (fragment): lac repressor; lacI; The lac repressor binds to the lac operator to inhibit transcription in E. coli. This inhibition can be relieved by adding lactose or isopropyl-β-D-thiogalactopyranoside (IPTG).
    268..295     -  terminator     rrnB T2 terminator: transcription terminator T2 from the E. coli rrnB gene
    427..470     +  terminator     rrnB T1 terminator: Escherichia coli rrnB; transcription terminator T1 from the E. coli rrnB gene
    517..553     -  CDS            lacZα (fragment): LacZα fragment of β-galactosidase; lacZ fragment
    570..665     +  protein_bind   attL3: mutant version of attL; recombination site for the Gateway® LR reaction LR Clonase™
    668..3673    +  CDS            LTP_EBVB9 (fragment): Experimental evidence at protein level: Swiss-Prot protein existence level 1. Large tegument protein that plays multiple roles in the viral cycle. During viral entry, remains associated with the capsid while most of the tegument is detached and participates in the capsid transport toward the host nucleus. Plays a role in the routing of the capsid at the nuclear pore complex and subsequent uncoating. Within the host nucleus, acts as a deneddylase and promotes the degradation of nuclear CRLs (cullin-RING ubiquitin ligases) and thereby stabilizes nuclear CRL substrates, while cytoplasmic CRLs rem
   3672..3767    -  protein_bind   attL3: mutant version of attL; recombination site for the Gateway® LR reaction LR Clonase™
   3786..3804    -  promoter       T7 promoter: promoter for bacteriophage T7 RNA polymerase
   3994..4017    +  promoter       Pc promoter (fragment): intI1 (promoter lies within the coding sequence); class 1 integron promoter
   4193..4249    +  CDS            GmR (fragment): gentamycin acetyltransferase; aacC1; confers resistance to gentamycin
   4256..5047    +  CDS            SmR: aminoglycoside adenylyltransferase (Murphy, 1985); aadA; confers resistance to spectinomycin and streptomycin
   5140..5728    +  rep_origin     ori: high-copy-number ColE1/pMB1/pBR322/pUC origin of replication
>Addgene plasmid #198585 | pENTR223-BPLF1_1501-2500 | addgene full sequence | sequence record 391861 | Addgene NGS Result
CTTTCCTGCGTTATCCCCTGATTCTGTGGATAACCGTATTACCGCCTTTGAGTGAGCTGATACCGCTCGC
CGCAGCCGAACGACCGAGCGCAGCGAGTCAGTGAGCGAGGAAGCGGAAGAGCGCCCAATACGCAAACCGC
CTCTCCCCGCGCGTTGGCCGATTCATTAATGCAGCTGGCACGACAGGTTTCCCGACTGGAAAGCGGGCAG
TGAGCGCAACGCAATTAATACGCGTACCGCTAGCCAGGAAGAGTTTGTAGAAACGCAAAAAGGCCATCCG
TCAGGATGGCCTTCTGCTTAGTTTGATGCCTGGCAGTTTATGGCGGGCGTCCTGCCCGCCACCCTCCGGG
CCGTTGCTTCACAACGTTCAAATCCGCTCCCGGCGGATTTGTCCTACTCAGGAGAGCGTTCACCGACAAA
CAACAGATAAAACGAAAGGCCCAGTCTTCCGACTGAGCCTTTCGTTTTATTTGATGCCTGGCAGTTCCCT
ACTCTCGCGTTAACGCTAGCATGGATGTTTTCCCAGTCACGACGTTGTAAAACGACGGCCAGTCTTAAGC
TCGGGCCCCAAATAATGATTTTATTTTGACTGATAGTGACCTGTTCGTTGCAACAAATTGATGAGCAATG
CTTTTTTATAATGCCAACTTTGTACAAAAAAGTTGGCATGTTGGGAATAACGAGGGTGAGGAGGGAGAGA
CTGCGATCCCTGCTCGTGGACGATGGTGGTGCGGCGGAGAGAATGGAGGCCGCGGAACCCGGCTGGTTCA
CGGATATCGAGACCGGCCCTCTGGCCAGACTGGACGCTTGGCCCGCCACCCCCGCGGCTACCGCCAAAGA
AGGAGGAGGAGGGCGAGGAGCGGAGGAAGCGGCCGGGGCCCTCTTTCGCGCCAGGACGGCGGCCGATGCC
ATCCGTTCGGCCCTCGCGCAGACGCGCCAGGCCCTGCAGTCCCCGGACATGAAATCAGCGGTGGTCAACA
CGGATCTGGAGGCCCCCTACGCGGAGTACGAGCGGGGGCTGGCCGGGCTTCTGGAAAAAAGACGAGCAGC
CGAGGCTGCCCTGACGGCCATCGTGAGCGAGTACGTGGATCGGACGCTACCCGAAGCCACTAATGACCCA
GGCCAGGCTAACCTGCCTCCTCCTCCAACTATCCCCCAGGCAACCGCCCCGCCCAGGCTGGCCTCGGACT
CGGCGCTCTGGCCTAAGAAGCCCCAGCTGCTGACAAGGCGAGAGCGGGACGATCTCCTCCAGGCCACGGG
GGACTTCTTCTCGGAGCTGCTGACCGAGGCCGAGGCGGCCGAGGTCCGGGCGCTGGAAGAGCAGGTCCGG
GAGAGCCAGACCCTGATGGCGAAGGCCCACGAGATGGCGGCAAGCACTCGGCGGGGCTTTCACACGGCTC
TGGAGGCCGTCCTCTCCAGGTCACGCGACGAAGCCCCCGACGATGAACTCCGGAGCCTGCTTCCCTCCCC
GCCCAAAGCCCCTGTCCAGGCTCCCCTCGAGGCCGCCCTGGCCCGGGCAGCGGCCGGGAACGGCTCATGG
CCCTACCGGAAATCCCTGGCAGCCGCCAAGTGGATCCGGGGCATCTGCGAGGCCGTGCGGGGTCTTTCCG
AAGGAGCCCTGGCCTTAGCTGGGGGCGCGGGTGCCTGGCTGAACCTAGCCGCTGCGGCTGACGGTGAAAT
TCATGAGCTAACACGGCTCCTGGAAGTCGAGGGCATGGCCCAGAACTCCATGGATGGCATGGAGGAGCTG
AGGTTGGCTCTGGCCACGTTGGACCCCAAGCGGGTCGCGGGGGGCAAGGAGACCGTCGCAGACTGGAAAA
GGCGCCTCTCCCGACTGGAGGCCATCATCCAGGAGGCCCAGGAAGAGTCCCAGCTGCAGGGAACGCTGCA
GGATCTGGTCACCCAGGCCAGGGGCCACACCGACCCGCGCCAGCTCAAGATCGTGGTGGAGGCTGCCAGG
GGCCTGGCGCTTGGGGCCTCGGCTGGCTCCCAGTATGCCCTCCTCAAGGACAAGCTGCTGCGCTATGCCT
CGGCCAAGCAGAGTTTCCTGGCTTTTTACGAGACCGCCCAGCCTACCGTTTTCGTTAAGCATCCCTTGAC
CAACAACCTGCCCCTCCTCATCACGATTTCGGCACCACCAACTGGATGGGGCAATGGAGCCCCGACCCGG
CGGGCACAATTTCTGGCGGCGGCAGGGCCGGCGAAATACGCCGGCACCCTCTGGCTGGAAACAGAGTCTC
CCTGCGACCCCCTTAACCCGGCCTACGTCTCCGCAGACACCCAGGAGCCGCTCAACTACATCCCCGTCTA
CCACAACTTTCTGGAATATGTCATGCCCACCGTGCTGGAGAACCCAGAGGCCTTTTCCCTGACCCCAGCC
GGACGCCCCCAAGCTATTGGTCCCCCGCAGGATGACCAAGAGAGGAGGAGAAGAACCCTGGCCAGTGTAG
CTTCCGCCCGCCTCAGCGCCGCCGCCGCCGACTCCTACTGGGACACCTGGCCCGACGTGGAGTCCAACGC
CGGGGAGCTGCTTCGGGAATACGTCTCTGCGCCCAAAGCCCTGATGGAAGACCTGGCAGACAACCCCATT
GTGGCCATGACACTTTTAGCGCACGCCAGTCTCATCGCCTCTAGGAATCACCCCCCTTATCCAGCCCCGG
CCACAGACCGGGAAGTTATTCTATTGGAACAACGGGAGATGATGGCGCTGCTGGTCGGCACACATCCGGC
CTACGCTGCCGCCTTCCTGGGCGCCCCATCGTTCTACGCAGGACTCGGCCTGGTCTCGGCTCTAGCGAGA
GATGGGGGTTTGGGAGACCTCCTGTCGGACTCGGTCCTCACCTACAGGCTGGTCAGGAGTCCAGCCTCCG
GGAGGGGGGGCATGCCCTCAACCACCCGCGGCAGCAACGACGGGGAAGACGCGCGCCGCCTCACCCGCCA
CCGCATCGCCGGTCCACCCACCGGCTTCATCTTCTTCCAGGACGCCTGGGAGGAGATGGATACCCGAGCC
GCCCTCTGGCCGCACCCCGAGTTCTTGGGCCTGGTCCACAACCAAAGTACGGCCCGCGCCCGAGCCTGCA
TGCTGCTCCTCGCACGCCGGTGCTTCGCCCCCGAGGCCCTTCAGCAGCTCTGGCACTCATTGCGCCCGCT
GGAGGGCCCGGTCGCATTTCAGGACTACCTGCGCGACTTTGTGAAGCAGGCCTATACACGCGGAGAAGAG
CTCCCCAGGGCGGAGGGACTCGAGGTCCCCCGCGAAACCCCGTCTTCCTACGGCACCGTTACCGGCCGGG
CCCTGAGAAATCTTATGCCTTATGGCACTCCCATTACCGGTCCTAAGAGGGGCTCCGGTGACACCATCCC
CGTCTCCGTTTTTGAGGCGGCCGTGGCGGCGGCCTTCCTCGGTCGGCCCCTAACTCTCTTTGTCTCCTCT
CAATATCTGTTTAACCTGAAGACCCTGGGACAGGTCAGGGTCGTTGCTCCCCTCCTCTACTGCGACGGGC
ACTCTGAGCCCTTCCGGTCCCTGGTGGAGACCATCTCGCTGAATTTTCTGCAGGACCTGGACGGCTACTC
CGAGTCTTTCGAGCCAGAGATGTCCATCTTTGCACGCCAGGCCGTGTGGCTACGCGAGCTTCTCACCGAG
GCCAGGGCCGCCAAACCTAAGGAGGCCAGGCCAACTTTCTTGTACAAAGTTGGCATTATAAGAAAGCATT
GCTTATCAATTTGTTGCAACGAACAGGTCACTATCAGTCAAAATAAAATCATTATTTGCCATCCAGCTGA
TATCCCCTATAGTGAGTCGTATTACATGGTCATAGCTGTTTCCTGGCAGCTCTGGCCCGTGTCTCAAAAT
CTCTGATGTTACATTGCACAAGATAAAAATATATCATCATGCCTCCTCTAGACCAGCCAGGACAGAAATG
CCTCGACTTCGCTGCTACCCAAGGTTGCCGGGTGACGCACACCGTGGAAACGGATGAAGGCACGAACCCA
GTGGACATAAGCCTGTTCGGTTCGTAAGCTGTAATGCAAGTAGCGTATGCGCTCACGCAACTGGTCCAGA
ACCTTGACCGAACGCAGCGGTGGTAACGGCGCAGTGGCGGTTTTCATGGCTTGTTATGACTGTTTTTTTG
GGGTACAGTCTATGCCTCGGGCATCCAAGCAGCAAGCGCGTTACGCCGTGGGTCGATGTTTGATGTTATG
GAGCAGCAACGATGTTACGCAGCAGGGCAGTCGCCCTAAAACAAAGTTAAACATTATGAGGGAAGCGGTG
ATCGCCGAAGTATCGACTCAACTATCAGAGGTAGTTGGCGTCATCGAGCGCCATCTCGAACCGACGTTGC
TGGCCGTACATTTGTACGGCTCCGCAGTGGATGGCGGCCTGAAGCCACACAGTGATATTGATTTGCTGGT
TACGGTGACCGTAAGGCTTGATGAAACAACGCGGCGAGCTTTGATCAACGACCTTTTGGAAACTTCGGCT
TCCCCTGGAGAGAGCGAGATTCTCCGCGCTGTAGAAGTCACCATTGTTGTGCACGACGACATCATTCCGT
GGCGTTATCCAGCTAAGCGCGAACTGCAATTTGGAGAATGGCAGCGCAATGACATTCTTGCAGGTATCTT
CGAGCCAGCCACGATCGACATTGATCTGGCTATCTTGCTGACAAAAGCAAGAGAACATAGCGTTGCCTTG
GTAGGTCCAGCGGCGGAGGAACTCTTTGATCCGGTTCCTGAACAGGATCTATTTGAGGCGCTAAATGAAA
CCTTAACGCTATGGAACTCGCCGCCCGACTGGGCTGGCGATGAGCGAAATGTAGTGCTTACGTTGTCCCG
CATTTGGTACAGCGCAGTAACCGGCAAAATCGCGCCGAAGGATGTCGCTGCCGACTGGGCAATGGAGCGC
CTGCCGGCCCAGTATCAGCCCGTCATACTTGAAGCTAGACAGGCTTATCTTGGACAAGAAGAAGATCGCT
TGGCCTCGCGCGCAGATCAGTTGGAAGAATTTGTCCACTACGTGAAAGGCGAGATCACCAAGGTAGTCGG
CAAATAACCCTCGAGCCACCCATGACCAAAATCCCTTAACGTGAGTTACGCGTCGTTCCACTGAGCGTCA
GACCCCGTAGAAAAGATCAAAGGATCTTCTTGAGATCCTTTTTTTCTGCGCGTAATCTGCTGCTTGCAAA
CAAAAAAACCACCGCTACCAGCGGTGGTTTGTTTGCCGGATCAAGAGCTACCAACTCTTTTTCCGAAGGT
AACTGGCTTCAGCAGAGCGCAGATACCAAATACTGTTCTTCTAGTGTAGCCGTAGTTAGGCCACCACTTC
AAGAACTCTGTAGCACCGCCTACATACCTCGCTCTGCTAATCCTGTTACCAGTGGCTGCTGCCAGTGGCG
ATAAGTCGTGTCTTACCGGGTTGGACTCAAGACGATAGTTACCGGATAAGGCGCAGCGGTCGGGCTGAAC
GGGGGGTTCGTGCACACAGCCCAGCTTGGAGCGAACGACCTACACCGAACTGAGATACCTACAGCGTGAG
CTATGAGAAAGCGCCACGCTTCCCGAAGGGAGAAAGGCGGACAGGTATCCGGTAAGCGGCAGGGTCGGAA
CAGGAGAGCGCACGAGGGAGCTTCCAGGGGGAAACGCCTGGTATCTTTATAGTCCTGTCGGGTTTCGCCA
CCTCTGACTTGAGCGTCGATTTTTGTGATGCTCGTCAGGGGGGCGGAGCCTATGGAAAAACGCCAGCAAC
GCGGCCTTTTTACGGTTCCTGGCCTTTTGCTGGCCTTTTGCTCACATGTT
